>Addgene plasmid #116375 | pHAGE-EZH2-N322S | addgene full sequence | sequence record 252640 | Addgene NGS Result
TGGAAGGGCTAATTCACTCCCAAAGAAGACAAGATATCCTTGATCTGTGGATCTACCACACACAAGGCTA
CTTCCCTGATTAGCAGAACTACACACCAGGGCCAGGGGTCAGATATCCACTGACCTTTGGATGGTGCTAC
AAGCTAGTACCAGTTGAGCCAGATAAGGTAGAAGAGGCCAATAAAGGAGAGAACACCAGCTTGTTACACC
CTGTGAGCCTGCATGGGATGGATGACCCGGAGAGAGAAGTGTTAGAGTGGAGGTTTGACAGCCGCCTAGC
ATTTCATCACGTGGCCCGAGAGCTGCATCCGGAGTACTTCAAGAACTGCTGATATCGAGCTTGCTACAAG
GGACTTTCCGCTGGGGACTTTCCAGGGAGGCGTGGCCTGGGCGGGACTGGGGAGTGGCGAGCCCTCAGAT
CCTGCATATAAGCAGCTGCTTTTTGCCTGTACTGGGTCTCTCTGGTTAGACCAGATCTGAGCCTGGGAGC
TCTCTGGCTAACTAGGGAACCCACTGCTTAAGCCTCAATAAAGCTTGCCTTGAGTGCTTCAAGTAGTGTG
TGCCCGTCTGTTGTGTGACTCTGGTAACTAGAGATCCCTCAGACCCTTTTAGTCAGTGTGGAAAATCTCT
AGCAGTGGCGCCCGAACAGGGACTTGAAAGCGAAAGGGAAACCAGAGGAGCTCTCTCGACGCAGGACTCG
GCTTGCTGAAGCGCGCACGGCAAGAGGCGAGGGGCGGCGACTGGTGAGTACGCCAAAAATTTTGACTAGC
GGAGGCTAGAAGGAGAGAGATGGGTGCGAGAGCGTCAGTATTAAGCGGGGGAGAATTAGATCGCGATGGG
AAAAAATTCGGTTAAGGCCAGGGGGAAAGAAAAAATATAAATTAAAACATATAGTATGGGCAAGCAGGGA
GCTAGAACGATTCGCAGTTAATCCTGGCCTGTTAGAAACATCAGAAGGCTGTAGACAAATACTGGGACAG
CTACAACCATCCCTTCAGACAGGATCAGAAGAACTTAGATCATTATATAATACAGTAGCAACCCTCTATT
GTGTGCATCAAAGGATAGAGATAAAAGACACCAAGGAAGCTTTAGACAAGATAGAGGAAGAGCAAAACAA
AAGTAAGACCACCGCACAGCAAGCGGCCGGCCGCTGATCTTCAGACCTGGAGGAGGAGATATGAGGGACA
ATTGGAGAAGTGAATTATATAAATATAAAGTAGTAAAAATTGAACCATTAGGAGTAGCACCCACCAAGGC
AAAGAGAAGAGTGGTGCAGAGAGAAAAAAGAGCAGTGGGAATAGGAGCTTTGTTCCTTGGGTTCTTGGGA
GCAGCAGGAAGCACTATGGGCGCAGCGTCAATGACGCTGACGGTACAGGCCAGACAATTATTGTCTGGTA
TAGTGCAGCAGCAGAACAATTTGCTGAGGGCTATTGAGGCGCAACAGCATCTGTTGCAACTCACAGTCTG
GGGCATCAAGCAGCTCCAGGCAAGAATCCTGGCTGTGGAAAGATACCTAAAGGATCAACAGCTCCTGGGG
ATTTGGGGTTGCTCTGGAAAACTCATTTGCACCACTGCTGTGCCTTGGAATGCTAGTTGGAGTAATAAAT
CTCTGGAACAGATTTGGAATCACACGACCTGGATGGAGTGGGACAGAGAAATTAACAATTACACAAGCTT
AATACACTCCTTAATTGAAGAATCGCAAAACCAGCAAGAAAAGAATGAACAAGAATTATTGGAATTAGAT
AAATGGGCAAGTTTGTGGAATTGGTTTAACATAACAAATTGGCTGTGGTATATAAAATTATTCATAATGA
TAGTAGGAGGCTTGGTAGGTTTAAGAATAGTTTTTGCTGTACTTTCTATAGTGAATAGAGTTAGGCAGGG
ATATTCACCATTATCGTTTCAGACCCACCTCCCAACCCCGAGGGGACCCGACAGGCCCGAAGGAATAGAA
GAAGAAGGTGGAGAGAGAGACAGAGACAGATCCATTCGATTAGTGAACGGATCTCGACGGTATCGCCGAA
TTCACAAATGGCAGTATTCATCCACAATTTTAAAAGAAAAGGGGGGATTGGGGGGTACAGTGCAGGGGAA
AGAATAGTAGACATAATAGCAACAGACATACAAACTAAAGAATTACAAAAACAAATTACAAAAATTCAAA
ATTTTCGGGTTTATTACAGGGACAGCAGAGATCCAGTTTGGACTAGTCGTGAGGCTCCGGTGCCCGTCAG
TGGGCAGAGCGCACATCGCCCACAGTCCCCGAGAAGTTGGGGGGAGGGGTCGGCAATTGAACCGGTGCCT
AGAGAAGGTGGCGCGGGGTAAACTGGGAAAGTGATGTCGTGTACTGGCTCCGCCTTTTTCCCGAGGGTGG
GGGAGAACCGTATATAAGTGCAGTAGTCGCCGTGAACGTTCTTTTTCGCAACGGGTTTGCCGCCAGAACA
CAGGTAAGTGCCGTGTGTGGTTCCCGCGGGCCTGGCCTCTTTACGGGTTATGGCCCTTGCGTGCCTTGAA
TTACTTCCACCTGGCTGCAGTACGTGATTCTTGATCCCGAGCTTCGGGTTGGAAGTGGGTGGGAGAGTTC
GAGGCCTTGCGCTTAAGGAGCCCCTTCGCCTCGTGCTTGAGTTGAGGCCTGGCCTGGGCGCTGGGGCCGC
CGCGTGCGAATCTGGTGGCACCTTCGCGCCTGTCTCGCTGCTTTCGATAAGTCTCTAGCCATTTAAAATT
TTTGATGACCTGCTGCGACGCTTTTTTTCTGGCAAGATAGTCTTGTAAATGCGGGCCAAGATCTGCACAC
TGGTATTTCGGTTTTTGGGGCCGCGGGCGGCGACGGGGCCCGTGCGTCCCAGCGCACATGTTCGGCGAGG
CGGGGCCTGCGAGCGCGGCCACCGAGAATCGGACGGGGGTAGTCTCAAGCTGGCCGGCCTGCTCTGGTGC
CTGGCCTCGCGCCGCCGTGTATCGCCCCGCCCTGGGCGGCAAGGCTGGCCCGGTCGGCACCAGTTGCGTG
AGCGGAAAGATGGCCGCTTCCCGGCCCTGCTGCAGGGAGCTCAAAATGGAGGACGCGGCGCTCGGGAGAG
CGGGCGGGTGAGTCACCCACACAAAGGAAAAGGGCCTTTCCGTCCTCAGCCGTCGCTTCATGTGACTCCA
CGGAGTACCGGGCGCCGTCCAGGCACCTCGATTAGTTCTCGAGCTTTTGGAGTACGTCGTCTTTAGGTTG
GGGGGAGGGGTTTTATGCGATGGAGTTTCCCCACACTGAGTGGGTGGAGACTGAAGTTAGGCCAGCTTGG
CACTTGATGTAATTCTCCTTGGAATTTGCCCTTTTTGAGTTTGGATCTTGGTTCATTCTCAAGCCTCAGA
CAGTGGTTCAAAGTTTTTTTCTTCCATTTCAGGTGTCGTGAAGCGGCCCTGCAGATATCAACAAGTTTGT
ACAAAAAAGCAGGCACCATGGGCCAGACTGGGAAGAAATCTGAGAAGGGACCAGTTTGTTGGCGGAAGCG
TGTAAAATCAGAGTACATGCGACTGAGACAGCTCAAGAGGTTCAGACGAGCTGATGAAGTAAAGAGTATG
TTTAGTTCCAATCGTCAGAAAATTTTGGAAAGAACGGAAATCTTAAACCAAGAATGGAAACAGCGAAGGA
TACAGCCTGTGCACATCCTGACTTCTGTGAGCTCATTGCGCGGGACTAGGGAGTGTTCGGTGACCAGTGA
CTTGGATTTTCCAACACAAGTCATCCCATTAAAGACTCTGAATGCAGTTGCTTCAGTACCCATAATGTAT
TCTTGGTCTCCCCTACAGCAGAATTTTATGGTGGAAGATGAAACTGTTTTACATAACATTCCTTATATGG
GAGATGAAGTTTTAGATCAGGATGGTACTTTCATTGAAGAACTAATAAAAAATTATGATGGGAAAGTACA
CGGGGATAGAGAATGTGGGTTTATAAATGATGAAATTTTTGTGGAGTTGGTGAATGCCCTTGGTCAATAT
AATGATGATGACGATGATGATGATGGAGACGATCCTGAAGAAAGAGAAGAAAAGCAGAAAGATCTGGAGG
ATCACCGAGATGATAAAGAAAGCCGCCCACCTCGGAAATTTCCTTCTGATAAAATTTTTGAAGCCATTTC
CTCAATGTTTCCAGATAAGGGCACAGCAGAAGAACTAAAGGAAAAATATAAAGAACTCACCGAACAGCAG
CTCCCAGGCGCACTTCCTCCTGAATGTACCCCCAACATAGATGGACCAAATGCTAAATCTGTTCAGAGAG
AGCAAAGCTTACACTCCTTTCATACGCTTTTCTGTAGGCGATGTTTTAAATATGACTGCTTCCTACATCG
TAAGTGCAATTATTCTTTTCATGCAACACCCAACACTTATAAGCGGAAGAACACAGAAACAGCTCTAGAC
AGCAAACCTTGTGGACCACAGTGTTACCAGCATTTGGAGGGAGCAAAGGAGTTTGCTGCTGCTCTCACCG
CTGAGCGGATAAAGACCCCACCAAAACGTCCAGGAGGCCGCAGAAGAGGACGGCTTCCCAATAACAGTAG
CAGGCCCAGCACCCCCACCATTAATGTGCTGGAATCAAAGGATACAGACAGTGATAGGGAAGCAGGGACT
GAAACGGGGGGAGAGAACAATGATAAAGAAGAAGAAGAGAAGAAAGATGAAACTTCGAGCTCCTCTGAAG
CAAATTCTCGGTGTCAAACACCAATAAAGATGAAGCCAAATATTGAACCTCCTGAGAATGTGGAGTGGAG
TGGTGCGGAAGCCTCAATGTTTAGAGTCCTCATTGGCACTTACTATGACAATTTCTGTGCCATTGCTAGG
TTAATTGGGACCAAAACATGTAGACAGGTGTATGAGTTTAGAGTCAAAGAATCTAGCATCATAGCTCCAG
CTCCCGCTGAGGATGTGGATACTCCTCCAAGGAAAAAGAAGAGGAAACACCGGTTGTGGGCTGCACACTG
CAGAAAGATACAGCTGAAAAAGGACGGCTCCTCTAACCATGTTTACAACTATCAACCCTGTGATCATCCA
CGGCAGCCTTGTGACAGTTCGTGCCCTTGTGTGATAGCACAAAATTTTTGTGAAAAGTTTTGTCAATGTA
GTTCAGAGTGTCAAAACCGCTTTCCGGGATGCCGCTGCAAAGCACAGTGCAACACCAAGCAGTGCCCGTG
CTACCTGGCTGTCCGAGAGTGTGACCCTGACCTCTGTCTTACTTGTGGAGCCGCTGACCATTGGGACAGT
AAAAATGTGTCCTGCAAGAACTGCAGTATTCAGCGGGGCTCCAAAAAGCATCTATTGCTGGCACCATCTG
ACGTGGCAGGCTGGGGGATTTTTATCAAAGATCCTGTGCAGAAAAATGAATTCATCTCAGAATACTGTGG
AGAGATTATTTCTCAAGATGAAGCTGACAGAAGAGGGAAAGTGTATGATAAATACATGTGCAGCTTTCTG
TTCAACTTGAACAATGATTTTGTGGTGGATGCAACCCGCAAGGGTAACAAAATTCGTTTTGCAAATCATT
CGGTAAATCCAAACTGCTATGCAAAAGTTATGATGGTTAACGGTGATCACAGGATAGGTATTTTTGCCAA
GAGAGCCATCCAGACTGGCGAAGAGCTGTTTTTTGATTACAGATACAGCCAGGCTGATGCCCTGAAGTAT
GTCGGCATCGAAAGAGAAATGGAAATCCCTTAGAACCCAGCTTTCTTGTACAAAGTGGTGATATCCAATT
AACCCTCACTAAAGGTGTAAGTTTAAAGTAAGAAATGTGCCCTATAGTGAGTCGTATTACCACCCAACTT
TTCTATACAAAGTGGTTGATATCCAGCACAGTGGCGGCCGCTCGAGTCTAGAGGGCCCGCGGTTCGAAGG
TAAGCCTATCCCTAACCCTCTCCTCGGTCTCGATTCTACGCGTACCGGTTAGTAATGAGATCCCTCCCCC
CCCCCTAACGTTACTGGCCGAAGCCGCTTGGAATAAGGCCGGTGTGCGTTTGTCTATATGTTATTTTCCA
CCATATTGCCGTCTTTTGGCAATGTGAGGGCCCGGAAACCTGGCCCTGTCTTCTTGACGAGCATTCCTAG
GGGTCTTTCCCCTCTCGCCAAAGGAATGCAAGGTCTGTTGAATGTCGTGAAGGAAGCAGTTCCTCTGGAA
GCTTCTTGAAGACAAACAACGTCTGTAGCGACCCTTTGCAGGCAGCGGAACCCCCCACCTGGCGACAGGT
GCCTCTGCGGCCAAAAGCCACGTGTATAAGATACACCTGCAAAGGCGGCACAACCCCAGTGCCACGTTGT
GAGTTGGATAGTTGTGGAAAGAGTCAAATGGCTCTCCTCAAGCGTATTCAACAAGGGGCTGAAGGATGCC
CAGAAGGTACCCCATTGTATGGGATCTGATCTGGGGCCTCGGTGCACATGCTTTACATGTGTTTAGTCGA
GGTTAAAAAAACGTCTAGGCCCCCCGAACCACGGGGACGTGGTTTTCCTTTGAAAAACACGATGATAATA
TGGCCACACATATGACCGAGTACAAGCCCACGGTGCGCCTCGCCACCCGCGACGACGTCCCCAGGGCCGT
ACGCACCCTCGCCGCCGCGTTCGCCGACTACCCCGCCACGCGCCACACCGTCGATCCGGACCGCCACATC
GAGCGGGTCACCGAGCTGCAAGAACTCTTCCTCACGCGCGTCGGGCTCGACATCGGCAAGGTGTGGGTCG
CGGACGACGGCGCCGCGGTGGCGGTCTGGACCACGCCGGAGAGCGTCGAAGCGGGGGCGGTGTTCGCCGA
GATCGGCCCGCGCATGGCCGAGTTGAGCGGTTCCCGGCTGGCCGCGCAGCAACAGATGGAAGGCCTCCTG
GCGCCGCACCGGCCCAAGGAGCCCGCGTGGTTCCTGGCCACCGTCGGCGTCTCGCCCGACCACCAGGGCA
AGGGTCTGGGCAGCGCCGTCGTGCTCCCCGGAGTGGAGGCGGCCGAGCGCGCCGGGGTGCCCGCCTTCCT
GGAGACCTCCGCGCCCCGCAACCTCCCCTTCTACGAGCGGCTCGGCTTCACCGTCACCGCCGACGTCGAG
GTGCCCGAAGGACCGCGCACCTGGTGCATGACCCGCAAGCCCGGTGCCTAAATCGATAGATCCTAATCAA
CCTCTGGATTACAAAATTTGTGAAAGATTGACTGGTATTCTTAACTATGTTGCTCCTTTTACGCTATGTG
GATACGCTGCTTTAATGCCTTTGTATCATGCTATTGCTTCCCGTATGGCTTTCATTTTCTCCTCCTTGTA
TAAATCCTGGTTGCTGTCTCTTTATGAGGAGTTGTGGCCCGTTGTCAGGCAACGTGGCGTGGTGTGCACT
GTGTTTGCTGACGCAACCCCCACTGGTTGGGGCATTGCCACCACCTGTCAGCTCCTTTCCGGGACTTTCG
CTTTCCCCCTCCCTATTGCCACGGCGGAACTCATCGCCGCCTGCCTTGCCCGCTGCTGGACAGGGGCTCG
GCTGTTGGGCACTGACAATTCCGTGGTGTTGTCGGGGAAATCATCGTCCTTTCCTTGGCTGCTCGCCTGT
GTTGCCACCTGGATTCTGCGCGGGACGTCCTTCTGCTACGTCCCTTCGGCCCTCAATCCAGCGGACCTTC
CTTCCCGCGGCCTGCTGCCGGCTCTGCGGCCTCTTCCGCGTCTTCGCCTTCGCCCTCAGACGAGTCGGAT
CTCCCTTTGGGCCGCCTCCCCGCCTGAGATCCTTTAAGACCAATGACTTACAAGGCAGCTGTAGATCTTA
GCCACTTTTTAAAAGAAAAGGGGGGACTGGAAGGGCTAATTCACTCCCAACGAAGACAAGATCTGCTTTT
TGCTTGTACTGGGTCTCTCTGGTTAGACCAGATCTGAGCCTGGGAGCTCTCTGGCTAACTAGGGAACCCA
CTGCTTAAGCCTCAATAAAGCTTGCCTTGAGTGCTTCAAGTAGTGTGTGCCCGTCTGTTGTGTGACTCTG
GTAACTAGAGATCCCTCAGACCCTTTTAGTCAGTGTGGAAAATCTCTAGCAGTAGTAGTTCATGTCATCT
TATTATTCAGTATTTATAACTTGCAAAGAAATGAATATCAGAGAGTGAGAGGCCCGGGTTAATTAAGGAA
AGGGCTAGATCATTCTTGAAGACGAAAGGGCCTCGTGATACGCCTATTTTTATAGGTTAATGTCATGATA
ATAATGGTTTCTTAGACGTCAGGTGGCACTTTTCGGGGAAATGTGCGCGGAACCCCTATTTGTTTATTTT
TCTAAATACATTCAAATATGTATCCGCTCATGAGACAATAACCCTGATAAATGCTTCAATAATATTGAAA
AAGGAAGAGTATGAGTATTCAACATTTCCGTGTCGCCCTTATTCCCTTTTTTGCGGCATTTTGCCTTCCT
GTTTTTGCTCACCCAGAAACGCTGGTGAAAGTAAAAGATGCTGAAGATCAGTTGGGTGCACGAGTGGGTT
ACATCGAACTGGATCTCAACAGCGGTAAGATCCTTGAGAGTTTTCGCCCCGAAGAACGTTTTCCAATGAT
GAGCACTTTTAAAGTTCTGCTATGTGGCGCGGTATTATCCCGTGTTGACGCCGGGCAAGAGCAACTCGGT
CGCCGCATACACTATTCTCAGAATGACTTGGTTGAGTACTCACCAGTCACAGAAAAGCATCTTACGGATG
GCATGACAGTAAGAGAATTATGCAGTGCTGCCATAACCATGAGTGATAACACTGCGGCCAACTTACTTCT
GACAACGATCGGAGGACCGAAGGAGCTAACCGCTTTTTTGCACAACATGGGGGATCATGTAACTCGCCTT
GATCGTTGGGAACCGGAGCTGAATGAAGCCATACCAAACGACGAGCGTGACACCACGATGCCTGTAGCAA
TGGCAACAACGTTGCGCAAACTATTAACTGGCGAACTACTTACTCTAGCTTCCCGGCAACAATTAATAGA
CTGGATGGAGGCGGATAAAGTTGCAGGACCACTTCTGCGCTCGGCCCTTCCGGCTGGCTGGTTTATTGCT
GATAAATCTGGAGCCGGTGAGCGTGGGTCTCGCGGTATCATTGCAGCACTGGGGCCAGATGGTAAGCCCT
CCCGTATCGTAGTTATCTACACGACGGGGAGTCAGGCAACTATGGATGAACGAAATAGACAGATCGCTGA
GATAGGTGCCTCACTGATTAAGCATTGGTAACTGTCAGACCAAGTTTACTCATATATACTTTAGATTGAT
TTAAAACTTCATTTTTAATTTAAAAGGATCTAGGTGAAGATCCTTTTTGATAATCTCATGACCAAAATCC
CTTAACGTGAGTTTTCGTTCCACTGAGCGTCAGACCCCGTAGAAAAGATCAAAGGATCTTCTTGAGATCC
TTTTTTTCTGCGCGTAATCTGCTGCTTGCAAACAAAAAAACCACCGCTACCAGCGGTGGTTTGTTTGCCG
GATCAAGAGCTACCAACTCTTTTTCCGAAGGTAACTGGCTTCAGCAGAGCGCAGATACCAAATACTGTTC
TTCTAGTGTAGCCGTAGTTAGGCCACCACTTCAAGAACTCTGTAGCACCGCCTACATACCTCGCTCTGCT
AATCCTGTTACCAGTGGCTGCTGCCAGTGGCGATAAGTCGTGTCTTACCGGGTTGGACTCAAGACGATAG
TTACCGGATAAGGCGCAGCGGTCGGGCTGAACGGGGGGTTCGTGCACACAGCCCAGCTTGGAGCGAACGA
CCTACACCGAACTGAGATACCTACAGCGTGAGCTATGAGAAAGCGCCACGCTTCCCGAAGGGAGAAAGGC
GGACAGGTATCCGGTAAGCGGCAGGGTCGGAACAGGAGAGCGCACGAGGGAGCTTCCAGGGGGAAACGCC
TGGTATCTTTATAGTCCTGTCGGGTTTCGCCACCTCTGACTTGAGCGTCGATTTTTGTGATGCTCGTCAG
GGGGGCGGAGCCTATGGAAAAACGCCAGCAACGCGGCCTTTTTACGGTTCCTGGCCTTTTGCTGGCCTTT
TGCTCACATGTTCTTTCCTGCGTTATCCCCTGATTCTGTGGATAACCGTATTACCGCCTTTGAGTGAGCT
GATACCGCTCGCCGCAGCCGAACGACCGAGCGCAGCGAGTCAGTGAGCGAGGAAGCGGAAGAGCGCCCAA
TACGCAAACCGCCTCTCCCCGCGCGTTGGCCGATTCATTAATGCAGCAAGCTCATGGCTGACTAATTTTT
TTTATTTATGCAGAGGCCGAGGCCGCCTCGGCCTCTGAGCTATTCCAGAAGTAGTGAGGAGGCTTTTTTG
GAGGCCTAGGCTTTTGCAAAAAGCTCCCCGTGGCACGACAGGTTTCCCGACTGGAAAGCGGGCAGTGAGC
GCAACGCAATTAATGTGAGTTAGCTCACTCATTAGGCACCCCAGGCTTTACACTTTATGCTTCCGGCTCG
TATGTTGTGTGGAATTGTGAGCGGATAACAATTTCACACAGGAAACAGCTATGACATGATTACGAATTTC
ACAAATAAAGCATTTTTTTCACTGCATTCTAGTTGTGGTTTGTCCAAACTCATCAATGTATCTTATCATG
TCTGGATCAACTGGATAACTCAAGCTAACCAAAATCATCCCAAACTTCCCACCCCATACCCTATTACCAC
TGCCAATTACCTGTGGTTTCATTTACTCTAAACCTGTGATTCCTCTGAATTATTTTCATTTTAAAGAAAT
TGTATTTGTTAAATATGTACTACAAACTTAGTAGT
Features (pLannotate 1.2.2; 30 found; start..end, strand, type, name):
    377..634     +  LTR            5' LTR (truncated): truncated 5' long terminal repeat (LTR) from HIV-1
    681..806     +  misc_feature   HIV-1 Ψ: packaging signal of human immunodeficiency virus type 1
    790..1128    +  CDS            HIV-1 gag (fragment): gag protein from human immunodeficiency virus 1; gag
   1303..1536    +  misc_feature   RRE: The Rev response element (RRE) of HIV-1 allows for Rev-dependent mRNA export from the nucleus to the cytoplasm.
   1913..2013    +  CDS            Rev (fragment): human immunodeficiency virus 1 (HIV-1) Rev protein; rev; enhances nuclear export of unspliced and incompletely spliced viral mRNAs
   2058..2175    +  misc_feature   cPPT/CTS: central polypurine tract and central termination sequence of HIV-1
   2223..3401    +  promoter       EF-1α promoter: strong constitutive promoter for human elongation factor EF-1α
   3422..3442    +  protein_bind   attB1: mutant version of attB; core recombination site for the Gateway® BP reaction BP Clonase™
   3448..5700    +  CDS            EZH2: EZH2_HUMAN - Also known as KMT6. Experimental evidence at protein level: Swiss-Prot protein existence level 1. Polycomb group (PcG) protein. Catalytic subunit of the PRC2/EED-EZH2 complex, which methylates 'Lys-9' (H3K9me) and 'Lys-27' (H3K27me) of histone H3, leading to transcriptional repression of the affected target gene. Able to mono-, di- and trimethylate 'Lys-27' of histone H3 to form H3K27me1, H3K27me2 and H3K27me3, respectively. Displays a preference for substrates with less methylation, loses activity when progressively more methyl groups are incorporated into H3K27, H3K27me0 > H3K27
   5705..5729    -  protein_bind   attB2: mutant version of attB; recombination site for the Gateway® BP reaction BP Clonase™
   5737..5755    +  promoter       T3 promoter: promoter for bacteriophage T3 RNA polymerase
   5781..5799    -  promoter       T7 promoter: promoter for bacteriophage T7 RNA polymerase
   5805..5823    -  protein_bind   attB4 (fragment): mutant version of attB; core recombination site for the Gateway® BP reaction BP Clonase™
   5879..5920    +  CDS            V5 tag: epitope tag from simian virus 5
   6046..6508    +  misc_feature   IRES: internal ribosome entry site (IRES) of the encephalomyocarditis virus (EMCV)
   6522..7119    +  CDS            PuroR (fragment): puromycin N-acetyltransferase; pac from Streptomyces; confers resistance to puromycin
   7135..7723    +  misc_feature   WPRE: woodchuck hepatitis virus posttranscriptional regulatory element
   7731..7796    +  CDS            nef (fragment): NEF_HV1Z2 - Experimental evidence at protein level: Swiss-Prot protein existence level 1. Extracellular Nef protein targets CD4(+) T-lymphocytes for apoptosis by interacting with CXCR4 surface receptors. From Human immunodeficiency virus type 1 group M subtype D (isolate Z2/CDC-Z34) (HIV-1).
   7798..8031    +  LTR            3' LTR (ΔU3): self-inactivating 3' long terminal repeat (LTR) from HIV-1
   8236..8340    +  promoter       AmpR promoter: bla
   8341..9201    +  CDS            AmpR: β-lactamase; bla; confers resistance to ampicillin, carbenicillin, and related antibiotics
   9372..9960    +  rep_origin     ori: high-copy-number ColE1/pMB1/pBR322/pUC origin of replication
  10143..10197   +  CDS            lacI (fragment): lac repressor; lacI; The lac repressor binds to the lac operator to inhibit transcription in E. coli. This inhibition can be relieved by adding lactose or isopropyl-β-D-thiogalactopyranoside (IPTG).
  10203..10296   +  rep_origin     SV40 ori (fragment): SV40 origin of replication
  10321..10358   +  CDS            lacI (fragment): lac repressor; lacI; The lac repressor binds to the lac operator to inhibit transcription in E. coli. This inhibition can be relieved by adding lactose or isopropyl-β-D-thiogalactopyranoside (IPTG).
  10371..10392   +  protein_bind   CAP binding site: CAP binding activates transcription in the presence of cAMP. E. coli catabolite activator protein
  10407..10437   +  promoter       lac promoter: promoter for the E. coli lac operon
  10441..10463   +  protein_bind   lac operator (fragment): The lac repressor binds to the lac operator to inhibit transcription in E. coli. This inhibition can be relieved by adding lactose or isopropyl-β-D-thiogalactopyranoside (IPTG). lac repressor encoded by lacI
  10495..10578   +  polyA_signal   SV40 poly(A) signal (fragment): SV40 polyadenylation signal
  10745..329     +  CDS            nef (fragment) (across the origin): NEF_HV1BR - Experimental evidence at protein level: Swiss-Prot protein existence level 1. Extracellular Nef protein targets CD4(+) T-lymphocytes for apoptosis by interacting with CXCR4 surface receptors (PubMed:14990729). From Human immunodeficiency virus type 1 group M subtype B (isolate BRU/LAI) (HIV-1).
