[The description below was written by a language model from this plasmid's Addgene catalogue record and pLannotate feature annotations shown in this document.]
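Description:
pHAGE-EZH2-N322S is a lentiviral expression plasmid built on the pHAGE backbone for delivering a mutant human EZH2 open reading frame into mammalian cells. It is propagated in E. coli through a high-copy ColE1/pUC-type origin and selected with ampicillin via the β-lactamase gene. The recombination-reduced Stbl3 strain is listed as the growth host, a common choice for plasmids carrying repeated LTRs. The viral portion contains a truncated HIV-1 5' LTR, the Ψ packaging signal with an adjoining gag fragment, the Rev response element for Rev-dependent nuclear export of the genomic RNA, the cPPT/CTS element, and a ΔU3 self-inactivating 3' LTR. Packaging functions are not encoded on the plasmid and must be supplied in trans.

Within the transfer cassette, the constitutive human EF-1α promoter drives the EZH2 coding sequence, which was inserted by Gateway cloning and is flanked by attB1 and attB2 sites. EZH2 is the catalytic histone H3 lysine 27 methyltransferase subunit of the Polycomb PRC2 complex, and this clone carries the N322S substitution. Downstream lie short T3 and T7 promoter sequences, an attB4 fragment and a V5 epitope tag. The record does not state whether the V5 tag is fused in frame to EZH2. An EMCV IRES then allows translation of a puromycin N-acetyltransferase gene from the same transcript, so transduced cells can be selected with puromycin. A WPRE enhances transcript expression. The associated publication concerns systematic functional annotation of somatic mutations in cancer, so the construct is suited to stable expression of this EZH2 variant for functional comparison with wild-type or other alleles.
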