Addgene plasmid #116375: pHAGE-EZH2-N322S
Purpose: Lentiviral expression of EZH2 N322S
Depositing lab: Gordon Mills & Kenneth Scott. Depositing organization: Baylor College of Medicine. Publication: Systematic Functional Annotation of Somatic Mutations in Cancer. Ng PK, Li J, Jeong KJ, Shao S, Chen H, Tsang YH, Sengupta S, Wang Z, Bhavana VH, Tran R, Soewito S, Minussi DC, Moreno D, Kong K, Dogruluk T, Lu H, Gao J, Tokheim C, Zhou DC, Johnson AM, Zeng J, Ip CKM, Ju Z, Wester M, Yu S, Li Y, Vellano CP, Schultz N, Karchin R, Ding L, Lu Y, Cheung LWT, Chen K, Shaw KR, Meric-Bernstam F, Scott KL, Yi S, Sahni N, Liang H, Mills GB. Cancer Cell. 2018 Mar 12;33(3):450-462.e10. doi: 10.1016/j.ccell.2018.01.021. PubMed 29533785.
Backbone
  Vector backbone: pHAGE
  Vector type: Lentiviral
Growth in bacteria
  Bacterial resistance: Ampicillin, 100 μg/mL
  Growth temperature: 37°C
  Growth strain: Stbl3
  Copy number: High Copy
Gene/Insert
  Gene/Insert name: EZH2
  Species: H. sapiens (human)
  Mutation: N322S
  Entrez Gene: EZH2 (a.k.a. ENX-1, ENX1, EZH2b, KMT6, KMT6A, WVS, WVS2)
  Cloning method: Gateway Cloning
Terms and licenses: Academic/Nonprofit Terms; Industry Terms: Not Available to Industry
How to cite: pHAGE-EZH2-N322S was a gift from Gordon Mills & Kenneth Scott (Addgene plasmid # 116375 ; http://n2t.net/addgene:116375 ; RRID:Addgene_116375)
